Addgene plasmid #234380: NL63_NSP13_BV
Purpose: Baculovirus expression for structure determination. May not contain entire coding region of gene.
Depositing lab: Cheryl Arrowsmith. Depositing organization: University of Toronto.
Backbone
  Vector backbone: pFBOH-MHL
  Backbone manufacturer: Cheryl Arrowsmith, Addgene Plasmid #62304
  Vector type: Baculovirus Expresssion
  Selectable markers: High Copy
Growth in bacteria
  Bacterial resistance: Ampicillin, 100 μg/mL
  Growth temperature: 37°C
  Growth strain: DH5alpha
  Copy number: High Copy
Gene/Insert
  Gene/Insert name: Nsp13_NL63
  Species: Human coronavirus NL63
  Promoter: Polyhedrin
  Tag / fusion protein: MHHHHHHSSGRENLYFQG (N terminal on insert)
  Cloning method: Unknown
  Sequencing primers: 5′ pFBOH-fwd (CCGGATTATTCATACCGTCCCACCA); 3′ pFBOH-rev (5'-CTGATTATGATCCTCTAGTACTTCT-3')
Terms and licenses: Academic/Nonprofit Terms; Industry Terms: Not Available to Industry
How to cite: NL63_NSP13_BV was a gift from Cheryl Arrowsmith (Addgene plasmid # 234380 ; http://n2t.net/addgene:234380 ; RRID:Addgene_234380)
