[The description below was written by a language model from this plasmid's Addgene catalogue record and pLannotate feature annotations shown in this document.]
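Description:
NL63_NSP13_BV is a baculovirus transfer (donor) plasmid built on the pFBOH-MHL backbone, a pFastBac-style vector for producing recombinant protein in insect cells. In E. coli it replicates from a high-copy ColE1/pUC-type origin and is selected with ampicillin through the bla gene. An f1 origin and a fragment of the pBR322 bom region are also annotated in the 6.5 kb sequence.

The functional core is a mini-Tn7 element bounded by the Tn7R and Tn7L ends. Within it lie a gentamicin acetyltransferase marker driven by the integron Pc promoter and, in the opposite orientation, the expression cassette. This arrangement is the one used for site-specific transposition into a baculovirus shuttle genome (bacmid), with gentamicin resistance marking the transposed segment. The resulting bacmid is then used to generate virus.

The cassette uses the very late polyhedrin promoter from Autographa californica nucleopolyhedrovirus, followed by an N-terminal hexahistidine tag with a TEV protease cleavage site, which allows affinity purification and subsequent tag removal. The short "capTEV" hit in the annotation corresponds to this tag region. The insert, about 1.8 kb, matches a portion of the replicase polyprotein 1ab of Human coronavirus NL63 and is catalogued as Nsp13. The NendoU text in the annotation is generic polyprotein commentary rather than a description of this segment. An SV40 polyadenylation signal, preceded by a small large T antigen remnant, terminates the transcript.

The stated purpose is baculovirus expression for structure determination, and the record cautions that the insert may not cover the entire coding region of the gene. The cloning method is not recorded.
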