Features (pLannotate 1.2.2; 16 found; start..end, strand, type, name):
      2..456     +  rep_origin     f1 ori (sequence partly withheld): f1 bacteriophage origin of replication; arrow indicates direction of (+) strand synthesis
    482..586     +  promoter       AmpR promoter: bla
    587..1447    +  CDS            AmpR: β-lactamase; bla; confers resistance to ampicillin, carbenicillin, and related antibiotics
   1618..2206    +  rep_origin     ori: high-copy-number ColE1/pMB1/pBR322/pUC origin of replication
   2392..2443    -  misc_feature   bom (fragment): basis of mobility region from pBR322
   2511..2735    -  mobile_element Tn7R: mini-Tn7 element (right end of the Tn7 transposon) Tn7
   2802..3335    -  CDS            GmR: gentamycin acetyltransferase; aacC1; confers resistance to gentamycin
   3505..3533    -  promoter       Pc promoter: intI1 (promoter lies within the coding sequence); class 1 integron promoter
   3511..3858    -  CDS            YPR2_ECOLX (fragment): Protein predicted: Swiss-Prot protein existence level 4. From Escherichia coli.
   3885..3976    +  promoter       polyhedrin promoter: polh from Autographa californica; promoter for the baculovirus polyhedrin gene
   4033..4051    +  CDS            capTEV™ (fragment): composite tag for in vivo biotinylation, TEV protease cleavage, and 6xHis tagging
   4065..5876    +  CDS            rep (fragment): R1AB_CVHNL - Experimental evidence at protein level: Swiss-Prot protein existence level 1. NendoU is a Mn(2+)-dependent, uridylate-specific enzyme, which leaves 2'-3'-cyclic phosphates 5' to the cleaved bond. From Human coronavirus NL63 (HCoV-NL63).
   5908..5991    +  CDS            large T antigen (fragment): large T antigen from SV40 (simian virus 40)
   6014..6148    +  polyA_signal   SV40 poly(A) signal: SV40 polyadenylation signal
   6177..6342    -  mobile_element Tn7L: mini-Tn7 element (left end of the Tn7 transposon) Tn7
   6505..6521    +  CDS            lacZα (fragment): LacZα fragment of β-galactosidase; lacZ fragment
>Addgene plasmid #234380 | NL63_NSP13_BV | addgene full sequence | sequence record 469463 | Addgene NGS Result
G
[124 nt withheld, positions 2-125]
C
[91 nt withheld, positions 127-217]
A
[49 nt withheld, positions 219-267]
CCTTTGACGTTGGAGTCCACGTTCTT
[37 nt withheld, positions 294-330]
ACCCTATCTCGGTCTATTCTTTTGATTTATAAGGGATTTTGCCGATTTCGGCCTATTGGTTAAAAAATGA
GCTGATTTAACAAAAATTTAACGCGAATTTTAACAAAATATTAACGCTTACAATTTAGGTGGCACTTTTC
GGGGAAATGTGCGCGGAACCCCTATTTGTTTATTTTTCTAAATACATTCAAATATGTATCCGCTCATGAG
ACAATAACCCTGATAAATGCTTCAATAATATTGAAAAAGGAAGAGTATGAGTATTCAACATTTCCGTGTC
GCCCTTATTCCCTTTTTTGCGGCATTTTGCCTTCCTGTTTTTGCTCACCCAGAAACGCTGGTGAAAGTAA
AAGATGCTGAAGATCAGTTGGGTGCACGAGTGGGTTACATCGAACTGGATCTCAACAGCGGTAAGATCCT
TGAGAGTTTTCGCCCCGAAGAACGTTTTCCAATGATGAGCACTTTTAAAGTTCTGCTATGTGGCGCGGTA
TTATCCCGTATTGACGCCGGGCAAGAGCAACTCGGTCGCCGCATACACTATTCTCAGAATGACTTGGTTG
AGTACTCACCAGTCACAGAAAAGCATCTTACGGATGGCATGACAGTAAGAGAATTATGCAGTGCTGCCAT
AACCATGAGTGATAACACTGCGGCCAACTTACTTCTGACAACGATCGGAGGACCGAAGGAGCTAACCGCT
TTTTTGCACAACATGGGGGATCATGTAACTCGCCTTGATCGTTGGGAACCGGAGCTGAATGAAGCCATAC
CAAACGACGAGCGTGACACCACGATGCCTGTAGCAATGGCAACAACGTTGCGCAAACTATTAACTGGCGA
ACTACTTACTCTAGCTTCCCGGCAACAATTAATAGACTGGATGGAGGCGGATAAAGTTGCAGGACCACTT
CTGCGCTCGGCCCTTCCGGCTGGCTGGTTTATTGCTGATAAATCTGGAGCCGGTGAGCGTGGGTCTCGCG
GTATCATTGCAGCACTGGGGCCAGATGGTAAGCCCTCCCGTATCGTAGTTATCTACACGACGGGGAGTCA
GGCAACTATGGATGAACGAAATAGACAGATCGCTGAGATAGGTGCCTCACTGATTAAGCATTGGTAACTG
TCAGACCAAGTTTACTCATATATACTTTAGATTGATTTAAAACTTCATTTTTAATTTAAAAGGATCTAGG
TGAAGATCCTTTTTGATAATCTCATGACCAAAATCCCTTAACGTGAGTTTTCGTTCCACTGAGCGTCAGA
CCCCGTAGAAAAGATCAAAGGATCTTCTTGAGATCCTTTTTTTCTGCGCGTAATCTGCTGCTTGCAAACA
AAAAAACCACCGCTACCAGCGGTGGTTTGTTTGCCGGATCAAGAGCTACCAACTCTTTTTCCGAAGGTAA
CTGGCTTCAGCAGAGCGCAGATACCAAATACTGTTCTTCTAGTGTAGCCGTAGTTAGGCCACCACTTCAA
GAACTCTGTAGCACCGCCTACATACCTCGCTCTGCTAATCCTGTTACCAGTGGCTGCTGCCAGTGGCGAT
AAGTCGTGTCTTACCGGGTTGGACTCAAGACGATAGTTACCGGATAAGGCGCAGCGGTCGGGCTGAACGG
GGGGTTCGTGCACACAGCCCAGCTTGGAGCGAACGACCTACACCGAACTGAGATACCTACAGCGTGAGCT
ATGAGAAAGCGCCACGCTTCCCGAAGGGAGAAAGGCGGACAGGTATCCGGTAAGCGGCAGGGTCGGAACA
GGAGAGCGCACGAGGGAGCTTCCAGGGGGAAACGCCTGGTATCTTTATAGTCCTGTCGGGTTTCGCCACC
TCTGACTTGAGCGTCGATTTTTGTGATGCTCGTCAGGGGGGCGGAGCCTATGGAAAAACGCCAGCAACGC
GGCCTTTTTACGGTTCCTGGCCTTTTGCTGGCCTTTTGCTCACATGTTCTTTCCTGCGTTATCCCCTGAT
TCTGTGGATAACCGTATTACCGCCTTTGAGTGAGCTGATACCGCTCGCCGCAGCCGAACGACCGAGCGCA
GCGAGTCAGTGAGCGAGGAAGCGGAAGAGCGCCTGATGCGGTATTTTCTCCTTACGCATCTGTGCGGTAT
TTCACACCGCATAGACCAGCCGCGTAACCTGGCAAAATCGGTTACGGTTGAGTAATAAATGGATGCCCTG
CGTAAGCGGGTGTGGGCGGACAATAAAGTCTTAAACTGAACAAAATAGATCTAAACTATGACAATAAAGT
CTTAAACTAGACAGAATAGTTGTAAACTGAAATCAGTCCAGTTATGCTGTGAAAAAGCATACTGGACTTT
TGTTATGGCTAAAGCAAACTCTTCATTTTCTGAAGTGCAAATTGCCCGTCGTATTAAAGAGGGGCGTGGC
CAAGGGCATGGTAAAGACTATATTCGCGGCGTTGTGACAATTTACCGAACAACTCCGCGGCCGGGAAGCC
GATCTCGGCTTGAACGAATTGTTAGGTGGCGGTACTTGGGTCGATATCAAAGTGCATCACTTCTTCCCGT
ATGCCCAACTTTGTATAGAGAGCCACTGCGGGATCGTCACCGTAATCTGCTTGCACGTAGATCACATAAG
CACCAAGCGCGTTGGCCTCATGCTTGAGCAGATTGATGAGCGCGGTGGCAATGCCCTGCCTCCGGTGCTC
GCCGGAGACTGCGAGATCATAGATATAGATCTCACTACGCGGCTGCTCAAACTTGGGCAGAACGTAAGCC
GCGAGAGCGCCAACAACCGCTTCTTGGTCGAAGGCAGCAAGCGCGATGAATGTCTTACTACGGAGCAAGT
TCCCGAGGTAATCGGAGTCCGGCTGATGTTGGGAGTAGGTGGCTACGTCTCCGAACTCACGACCGAAAAG
ATCAAGAGCAGCCCGCATGGATTTGACTTGGTCAGGGCCGAGCCTACATGTGCGAATGATGCCCATACTT
GAGCCACCTAACTTTGTTTTAGGGCGACTGCCCTGCTGCGTAACATCGTTGCTGCTCCATAACATCAAAC
ATCGACCCACGGCGTAACGCGCTTGCTGCTTGGATGCCCGAGGCATAGACTGTACAAAAAAACAGTCATA
ACAAGCCATGAAAACCGCCACTGCGCCGTTACCACCGCTGCGTTCGGTCAAGGTTCTGGACCAGTTGCGT
GAGCGCATACGCTACTTGCATTACAGTTTACGAACCGAACAGGCTTATGTCAACTGGGTTCGTGCCTTCA
TCCGTTTCCACGGTGTGCGTCACCCGGCAACCTTGGGCAGCAGCGAAGTCGAGGCATTTCTGTCCTGGCT
GGCGAACGAGCGCAAGGTTTCGGTCTCCACGCATCGTCAGGCATTGGCGGCCTTGCTGTTCTTCTACGGC
AAGGTGCTGTGCACGGATCTGCCCTGGCTTCAGGAGATCGGAAGACCTCGGCCGTCGCGGCGCTTGCCGG
TGGTGCTGACCCCGGATGAAGTGGTTCGCATCCTCGGTTTTCTGGAAGGCGAGCATCGTTTGTTCGCCCA
GGACTCTAGCTATAGTTCTAGTGGTTGGCTACGTATACTCCGGAATATTAATAGATCATGGAGATAATTA
AAATGATAACCATCTCGCAAATAAATAAGTATTTTACTGTTTTCGTAACAGTTTTGTAATAAAAAAACCT
ATAAATATTCCGGATTATTCATACCGTCCCACCATCGGGCGCGGATCTCGGTCCGAAAACCATGCATCAT
CATCATCATCACAGCAGCGGCAGAGAAAACTTGTATTTCCAGGGCGCGGCGGGTCTTTGCGTCGTATGCG
GATCTCAGACGGTTTTAAGGTGTGGGGATTGTTTGAGAAAGCCGATGCTCTGCACCAAATGTGCATATGA
CCACGTTTTTGGAACCGATCACAAGTTCATTTTAGCGATTACGCCCTACGTTTGTAATGCGTCTGGATGT
GGGGTTAGTGATGTCAAAAAGCTCTATTTAGGAGGGCTTAATTACTATTGTACAAATCATAAGCCCCAAC
TTTCTTTCCCTCTTTGTTCGGCCGGTAACATATTTGGGTTATACAAGAATTCAGCAACAGGGTCGCTCGA
TGTAGAGGTGTTCAATCGACTTGCGACGTCTGACTGGACGGATGTCCGCGATTATAAACTTGCCAATGAC
GTTAAAGACACGCTCAGATTATTCGCTGCGGAGACCATTAAAGCCAAGGAGGAGTCGGTTAAGAGTTCAT
ATGCTTTTGCCACGCTTAAGGAGGTTGTCGGTCCCAAAGAATTGTTGCTAAGCTGGGAATCCGGTAAAGT
GAAACCGCCTCTAAACCGTAATTCGGTCTTCACTTGCTTTCAGATAAGTAAGGACAGCAAATTCCAAATC
GGAGAGTTTATTTTTGAAAAAGTCGAATATGGCTCTGACACTGTTACTTACAAGTCCACCGTGACCACTA
AGCTAGTTCCAGGCATGATATTTGTACTGACAAGTCATAATGTTCAGCCGCTACGGGCTCCGACAATCGC
GAACCAGGAAAAATACTCGTCCATTTATAAGTTACATCCAGCGTTCAATGTGAGCGATGCATACGCTAAC
CTGGTCCCTTACTATCAGTTGATAGGCAAACAGAAAATCACCACGATCCAAGGCCCCCCTGGAAGTGGTA
AATCACATTGCTCTATCGGCCTAGGGCTGTACTATCCAGGTGCGCGAATTGTATTTGTAGCCTGCGCTCA
TGCTGCGGTCGATTCGCTGTGTGCAAAGGCCATGACTGTTTATTCAATCGACAAATGCACACGGATCATT
CCAGCACGCGCCAGAGTGGAGTGTTACTCAGGGTTCAAACCTAACAATACTAGTGCACAGTACATCTTTA
GCACCGTCAATGCACTACCCGAGTGTAACGCTGACATAGTGGTTGTCGATGAGGTGTCCATGTGCACAAA
CTACGATCTGTCCGTAATCAACCAGCGGTTATCGTACAAACACATTGTGTATGTAGGCGACCCGCAACAA
TTGCCAGCCCCACGTGTCATGATTACGAAAGGTGTAATGGAACCGGTGGATTATAACGTCGTCACACAGC
GAATGTGCGCCATCGGTCCGGACGTATTCTTGCACAAGTGTTATAGGTGCCCTGCTGAAATAGTTAATAC
GGTCTCCGAGTTGGTGTATGAAAACAAATTCGTGCCCGTGAAGCCAGCAAGTAAACAATGCTTCAAGGTA
TTTTTCAAGGGCAACGTGCAGGTAGACAACGGATCTTCCATTAATCGGAAGCAACTCGAAATAGTAAAGC
TTTTTCTCGTCAAGAACCCCTCCTGGTCAAAGGCAGTATTCATTTCGCCTTACAACTCGCAAAACTATGT
GGCCTCACGTTTTCTAGGCCTCCAGATTCAAACTGTGGATTCTAGTCAGGGGTCAGAGTATGACTACGTT
ATCTACGCTCAAACTTCAGACACCGCACACGCATGCAATGTAAACCGCTTTAATGTAGCTATAACAAGGG
CCAAAAAGGGAATATTCTGCGTAATGTGTGACAAGACACTTTTTGATAGCCTGAAATTTTTCGAAATAAA
ACATGCTGATCTGCACTGATGACGAAGCTTGTCGAGAAGTACTAGAGGATCATAATCAGCCATACCACAT
TTGTAGAGGTTTTACTTGCTTTAAAAAACCTCCCACACCTCCCCCTGAACCTGAAACATAAAATGAATGC
AATTGTTGTTGTTAACTTGTTTATTGCAGCTTATAATGGTTACAAATAAAGCAATAGCATCACAAATTTC
ACAAATAAAGCATTTTTTTCACTGCATTCTAGTTGTGGTTTGTCCAAACTCATCAATGTATCTTATCATG
TCTGGATCTGATCACTGATATCGCCTAGGAGATCCGAACCAGATAAGTGAAATCTAGTTCCAAACTATTT
TGTCATTTTTAATTTTCGTATTAGCTTACGACGCTACACCCAGTTCCCATCTATTTTGTCACTCTTCCCT
AAATAATCCTTAAAAACTCCATTTCCACCCCTCCCAGTTCCCAACTATTTTGTCCGCCCACAGCGGGGCA
TTTTTCTTCCTGTTATGTTTTTAATCAAACATCCTGCCAACTCCATGTGACAAACCGTCATCTTCGGCTA
CTTTTTCTCTGTCACAGAATGAAAATTTTTCTGTCATCTCTTCGTTATTAATGTTTGTAATTGACTGAAT
ATCAACGCTTATTTGCAGCCTGAATGGCGAATGG
